>Addgene plasmid #13686 | cmv 16 E7 | addgene partial sequence | sequence record 20013 | Bglob-intron-F 5'-ctggtcatcatcctgccttt-3'
TTGAGATGAGGATAAAATACTCTGAGTCCAAACCGGGCCCCTCTGCTAACCATGTTCATGCCTTCTTCTC
TTTCCTACAGCTCCTGGGCAACGTGCTGGTTGTTGTGCTGTCTCATCATTTTGGCAAAGAATTCCTCGAC
GGATCTATGCATGGAGATACACCTACATTGCATGAATATATGTTAGATTTGCAACCAGAGACAACTGATC
TCTACTGTTATGAGCAATTAAATGACAGCTCAGAGGAGGAGGATGAAATAGATGGTCCAGCTGGACAAGC
AGAACCGGACAGAGCCCATTACAATATTGTAACCTTTTGTTGCAAGTGTGACTCTACGCTTCGGTTGTGC
GTACAAAGCACACACGTAGACATTCGTACTTTGGAAGACCTGTTAATGGGCACACTAGGAATTGTGTGCC
CCATCTGTTCTCAGAAACCATAATCTACCATGGCGGATCCGTCGAGGAATTCACTCCTCAGGTGCAGGCT
GCCTATCAGAAGGTGGTGGCTGGTGTGGCCAATGCCCTGGCTCACAAATACCACTGAGATCTTTTTCCCT
CTGCCAAAAATTATGGGGACATCATGAAGCCCCTTGAGCATCTGACTTCTGGCTAATAAAGGAAATTTAT
TTTCATTGCAATAGTGTGTTGGAATTTTTTGTGTCTCTCACTCGGAAGGACATATG
