[The description below was written by a language model from this plasmid's Addgene catalogue record.]
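Description:
cmv 16 E7 is a mammalian expression plasmid built on the pCMV bam neo backbone (about 6.55 kb without insert) that carries the E7 open reading frame of human papillomavirus type 16, an insert of roughly 300 bp. The catalogue lists the species as human, but the gene is viral in origin, HPV16 being a virus that infects humans. The insert was placed into a single BamHI site, which is retained on both sides, so the fragment can be excised with one enzyme, and its orientation is not dictated by the cloning strategy itself. The promoter is not listed as a separate field. The backbone and plasmid names indicate CMV-driven expression, and the recommended sequencing primers, which anneal in a beta-globin intron upstream and a beta-globin polyadenylation region downstream, suggest that the cloning site sits between these two RNA-processing elements. No epitope tag or reporter is recorded. No feature table accompanies the entry, so the exact layout of these elements cannot be confirmed here.

In bacteria the plasmid is maintained as a high-copy replicon under ampicillin selection. In mammalian cells a neomycin resistance marker allows G418 selection, making it suitable for both transient transfection and derivation of stable E7-expressing populations. E7 is the HPV16 oncoprotein that binds and inactivates the retinoblastoma tumour suppressor. The associated publication examines E7-induced degradation of pRB, its importance for functional inactivation of pRB, and its separability from proteasomal turnover of E7 itself. The construct is therefore suited to providing E7 in studies of pRB destabilisation, cell-cycle deregulation and viral transformation.
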