Addgene plasmid #13686: cmv 16 E7
Depositing lab: Karl Munger. Depositing organization: Harvard Medical School. Publication: Degradation of the retinoblastoma tumor suppressor by the human papillomavirus type 16 E7 oncoprotein is important for functional inactivation and is separable from proteasomal degradation of E7. Gonzalez SL, Stremlau M, He X, Basile JR, Munger K. J Virol. 2001 Aug . 75(16):7583-91. 10.1128/JVI.75.16.7583-7591.2001 PubMed 11462030.
Backbone
  Vector backbone: pCMV bam neo
  Backbone size w/o insert (bp): 6550
  Vector type: Mammalian Expression
  Selectable markers: Neomycin (select with G418)
Growth in bacteria
  Bacterial resistance: Ampicillin, 100 μg/mL
  Growth temperature: 37°C
  Growth strain: DH5alpha
  Copy number: High Copy
Gene/Insert
  Gene/Insert name: HPV 16 E7
  Species: H. sapiens (human)
  Insert size (bp): 300
  GenBank ID: AY089955
  Entrez Gene: E7 (a.k.a. HpV16gp2)
  Cloning method: Restriction Enzyme; 5′ cloning site BamH1 (not destroyed); 3′ cloning site BamH1 (not destroyed)
  Sequencing primers: 5′ B glob intron-F; 3′ B glob-pA-R
Terms and licenses: Academic/Nonprofit Terms; Industry Terms: Not Available to Industry
How to cite: cmv 16 E7 was a gift from Karl Munger (Addgene plasmid # 13686 ; http://n2t.net/addgene:13686 ; RRID:Addgene_13686)
